Addgene plasmid #81106: GTH-r
Purpose: Gene Tagging vector HIS/RFP - Plasmid for monomeric Cherry (mCherry) labeling of endogenous proteins with a HIS selection marker, originating from pSIVh (ID:81091)
Depositing lab: Serge Pelet. Depositing organization: Universite de Lausanne (UNIL). Publication: New families of single integration vectors and gene tagging plasmids for genetic manipulations in budding yeast. Wosika V, Durandau E, Varidel C, Aymoz D, Schmitt M, Pelet S. Mol Genet Genomics. 2016 Dec;291(6):2231-2240. Epub 2016 Sep 16. 10.1007/s00438-016-1249-1 PubMed 27637489.
Backbone
  Vector backbone: pSIVh
  Total vector size (bp): 4293
  Vector type: Yeast Expression, Cre/Lox
  Selectable markers: HIS3
Growth in bacteria
  Bacterial resistance: Ampicillin, 100 μg/mL
  Growth temperature: 37°C
  Growth strain: DH5alpha
  Copy number: High Copy
Gene/Insert
  Gene/Insert name: mCherry (alt name: mCherry)
  Insert size (bp): 750
  Tag / fusion protein: mCherry (C terminal on backbone)
  Cloning method: Restriction Enzyme; 5′ cloning site XbaI (unknown if destroyed); 3′ cloning site XhoI (unknown if destroyed)
  Sequencing primers: 5′ T3
Terms and licenses: Academic/Nonprofit Terms; Industry Terms: Not Available to Industry
How to cite: GTH-r was a gift from Serge Pelet (Addgene plasmid # 81106 ; http://n2t.net/addgene:81106 ; RRID:Addgene_81106)
