[The description below was written by a language model from this plasmid's Addgene catalogue record and the feature table of its GenBank file.]
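Description:
GTH-r is a 4,293 bp gene-tagging template plasmid for budding yeast, derived from the pSIVh single-integration vector and designed to fuse the monomeric red fluorescent protein mCherry to the C-terminus of endogenous proteins. It is maintained in E. coli as a high-copy plasmid through a ColE1/pUC-type origin and an ampicillin resistance gene (bla) with its own promoter. The feature table shows no yeast replication origin or centromere, which fits its role as a source of an integrating cassette rather than an episomal expression vector.

The payload begins with the roughly 750 bp mCherry insert, cloned between XbaI and XhoI downstream of a T3 promoter site that serves as the sequencing primer site. The mCherry coding region is not annotated as a CDS in the record, but its position is indicated by mCherry-specific primer sites. It is followed by the S. cerevisiae ADH1 terminator, so a tagged gene gains a functional 3′ end while still being driven by its native promoter; no yeast promoter for mCherry is present. Next comes the selection module: the Schizosaccharomyces pombe his5 gene, which complements S. cerevisiae his3 auxotrophy, followed by the Ashbya gossypii TEF terminator. The promoter driving his5 is not annotated. This marker is flanked by two loxP sites in the same orientation, so Cre recombinase can excise it after integration, allowing the histidine marker to be reused in later manipulations. T7 promoter sequences lie just beyond the second loxP site.

The plasmid belongs to a family of tagging vectors with different markers and fluorescent proteins, used to label proteins at their native loci for fluorescence imaging. The record does not state how the cassette is targeted to a chosen locus.
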