LOCUS       Exported 4293 bp ds-DNA circular SYN 12-MAY-2021
DEFINITION  Gene Tagging vector HIS/RFP - Plasmid for monomeric Cherry (mCherry)
            labeling of endogenous proteins with a HIS selection marker,
            originating from pSIVh (ID:81091).
ACCESSION   .
VERSION     .
KEYWORDS    GTH-r
SOURCE      synthetic DNA construct
  ORGANISM  synthetic DNA construct
REFERENCE   1 (bases 1 to 4293)
  AUTHORS   Wosika V, Durandau E, Varidel C, Aymoz D, Schmitt M, Pelet S
  TITLE     New families of single integration vectors and gene tagging plasmids
            for genetic manipulations in budding yeast.
  JOURNAL   Mol Genet Genomics. 2016 Dec;291(6):2231-2240. Epub 2016 Sep 16.
  PUBMED    27637489
REFERENCE   2 (bases 1 to 4293)
  AUTHORS   .
  TITLE     Direct Submission
  JOURNAL   Exported May 12, 2021 from SnapGene Server 1.1.58
            http://www.snapgene.com
FEATURES             Location/Qualifiers
     source          1..4293
                     /organism="synthetic DNA construct"
                     /mol_type="other DNA"
     promoter        complement(88..151)
                     /gene="bla"
                     /label=AmpR promoter
     promoter        178..196
                     /label=T3 promoter
                     /note="promoter for bacteriophage T3 RNA polymerase"
     primer_bind     complement(358..376)
                     /label=mCherry-R
                     /note="mCherry, reverse primer"
     primer_bind     626..645
                     /label=mCherry-F
                     /note="mCherry, forward primer"
     terminator      971..1158
                     /gene="S. cerevisiae ADH1"
                     /label=ADH1 terminator
                     /note="transcription terminator for the S. cerevisiae
                     alcohol dehydrogenase 1 (ADH1) gene"
     primer_bind     complement(1026..1050)
                     /label=pHybLex-R
                     /note="ADH terminator, reverse primer"
     primer_bind     complement(1197..1213)
                     /label=M13 rev
                     /note="common sequencing primer, one of multiple similar
                     variants"
     primer_bind     complement(1197..1213)
                     /label=M13 Reverse
                     /note="In lacZ gene. Also called M13-rev"
     protein_bind    complement(1214..1247)
                     /label=loxP
                     /bound_moiety="Cre recombinase"
                     /note="Cre-mediated recombination occurs in the 8-bp core
                     sequence (GCATACAT)."
     CDS             1749..2402
                     /codon_start=1
                     /gene="Schizosaccharomyces pombe his5"
                     /product="imidazoleglycerol-phosphate dehydratase, required
                     for histidine biosynthesis"
                     /label=S. pombe his5
                     /note="yeast auxotrophic marker; corresponds to S.
                     cerevisiae HIS3"
                     /translation="MGRRAFVERNTNETKISVAIALDKAPLPEESNFIDELITSKHANQ
                     KGEQVIQVDTGIGFLDHMYHALAKHAGWSLRLYSRGDLIIDDHHTAEDTAIALGIAFKQ
                     AMGNFAGVKRFGHAYCPLDEALSRSVVDLSGRPYAVIDLGLKREKVGELSCEMIPHLLY
                     SFSVAAGITLHVTCLYGSNDHHRAESAFKSLAVAMRAATSLTGSSEVPSTKGVL"
     terminator      2408..2605
                     /label=TEF terminator
                     /note="Ashbya gossypii TEF terminator"
     protein_bind    complement(2629..2662)
                     /label=loxP
                     /bound_moiety="Cre recombinase"
                     /note="Cre-mediated recombination occurs in the 8-bp core
                     sequence (GCATACAT)."
     promoter        2663..2681
                     /label=T7 promoter
                     /note="promoter for bacteriophage T7 RNA polymerase"
     promoter        complement(2710..2728)
                     /label=T7 promoter
                     /note="promoter for bacteriophage T7 RNA polymerase"
     rep_origin      complement(2761..3349)
                     /direction=LEFT
                     /label=ori
                     /note="high-copy-number ColE1/pMB1/pBR322/pUC origin of
                     replication"
     primer_bind     complement(2841..2860)
                     /label=pBR322ori-F
                     /note="pBR322 origin, forward primer"
     CDS             complement(3520..87)
                     /codon_start=1
                     /gene="bla"
                     /product="beta-lactamase"
                     /label=AmpR
                     /note="confers resistance to ampicillin, carbenicillin, and
                     related antibiotics"
                     /translation="MSIQHFRVALIPFFAAFCLPVFAHPETLVKVKDAEDQLGARVGYI
                     ELDLNSGKILESFRPEERFPMMSTFKVLLCGAVLSRIDAGQEQLGRRIHYSQNDLVEYS
                     PVTEKHLTDGMTVRELCSAAITMSDNTAANLLLTTIGGPKELTAFFHNMGDHVTRLDRW
                     EPELNEAIPNDERDTTMPVAMATTLRKLLTGELLTLASRQQLIDWMEADKVAGPLLRSA
                     LPAGWFIADKSGAGERGSRGIIAALGPDGKPSRIVVIYTTGSQATMDERNRQIAEIGAS
                     LIKHW"
     primer_bind     4143..4162
                     /label=Amp-R
                     /note="Ampicillin resistance gene, reverse primer"
ORIGIN
        1 caccagcgtt tctgggtgag caaaaacagg aaggcaaaat gccgcaaaaa agggaataag
       61 ggcgacacgg aaatgttgaa tactcatact cttccttttt caatattatt gaagcattta
      121 tcagggttat tgtctcatga gcggatacat atttgaagta tcgttcgaat taattaaaat
      181 taaccctcac taaaggggca tgcgcggccg ctctagaact aaagggcgag gaggataaca
      241 tggccatcat caaggagttc atgcgcttca aggtgcacat ggagggctcc gtgaacggcc
      301 acgagttcga gatcgagggc gagggcgagg gccgccccta cgagggcacc cagaccgcca
      361 agctgaaggt gaccaagggt ggccccctgc ccttcgcctg ggacatcctg tcccctcagt
      421 tcatgtacgg ctccaaggcc tacgtgaagc accccgccga catccccgac tacttgaagc
      481 tgtccttccc cgagggcttc aagtgggagc gcgtgatgaa cttcgaggac ggcggcgtgg
      541 tgaccgtgac ccaggactcc tccctgcagg acggcgagtt catctacaag gtgaagctgc
      601 gcggcaccaa cttcccctcc gacggccccg taatgcagaa gaagaccatg ggctgggagg
      661 cctcctccga gcggatgtac cccgaggacg gcgccctgaa gggcgagatc aagcagaggc
      721 tgaagctgaa ggacggcggc cactacgacg ctgaggtcaa gaccacctac aaggccaaga
      781 agcccgtgca gctgcccggc gcctacaacg tcaacatcaa gttggacatc acctcccaca
      841 acgaggacta caccatcgtg gaacagtacg aacgcgccga gggccgccac tccaccggcg
      901 gcatggacga gctgtacaag ggatcttaaa tgctagcatt ttaactcgag ggcgcgccac
      961 ttctaaataa gcgaatttct tatgatttat gatttttatt attaaataag ttataaaaaa
     1021 aataagtgta tacaaatttt aaagtgactc ttaggtttta aaacgaaaat tcttattctt
     1081 gagtaactct ttcctgtagg tcaggttgct ttctcaggta tagtatgagg tcgctcttat
     1141 tgaccacacc tctaccggca gatccgctag ggataacagg gtaatataga tccatggtca
     1201 tagctgtttc ctgataactt cgtataatgt atgctatacg aagttatgtc tgtaggcgaa
     1261 cctaaccggc caattttcca agaccgctct gccgctgagc ttgcacccgt gccgctacac
     1321 aacacccaca catccgtaaa ccccccgcca tcggtatcac caaggttgtc tatgacgagg
     1381 cgtacaagag gacgtggggg ccgcctctcc aatgtcacca ataggaaaaa agaaagaccg
     1441 agtgcgagtt tctgacagaa gcctcaagaa ttttttttct ttcttcgact atgctggagg
     1501 tagagatgat cgaggcagta gtcaagtata tataaattaa ttagttccac caccttcttt
     1561 tcttgtgttg ctcctttcga tgctatttct ggctttttct aatttttttc atcgtttctt
     1621 actttcttcc taatatataa attcttttgc attttcattc ttcctctcca tttgttcatt
     1681 ctccttaaat tttttttagg tctcctttct ttcaagaaac acagtcatcg aactataatt
     1741 aactaaacat gggtaggagg gcttttgtag aaagaaatac gaacgaaacg aaaatcagcg
     1801 ttgctatcgc tttggacaaa gctcccttac ctgaagagtc gaattttatt gatgaactta
     1861 taacttccaa acatgcaaac caaaagggag aacaagtaat ccaagtagac acgggaattg
     1921 gattcttgga tcacatgtat catgcactgg ctaaacatgc aggctggagc ttacgacttt
     1981 actcaagagg tgatttaatc attgatgatc atcacacagc agaagatact gctattgcac
     2041 ttggtattgc attcaagcag gctatgggta actttgccgg cgttaaaaga tttggacatg
     2101 cttattgtcc acttgacgaa gctctttcaa gaagcgtagt tgatttgtcg ggacggccct
     2161 atgctgttat tgatttggga ttaaagcgtg aaaaggttgg ggaattgtcc tgtgaaatga
     2221 tccctcactt actatattcc ttttcggtag ctgctggaat tactttgcat gttacctgct
     2281 tatatggtag taatgaccat catcgtgctg aaagcgcttt taaatctctg gctgttgcca
     2341 tgcgcgcggc tacaagtctt actggaagtt ctgaagtccc aagcacgaag ggagtgttgt
     2401 aatcattact gacaataaaa agattcttgt tttcaagaac ttgtcatttg tatagttttt
     2461 ttatattgta gttgttctat tttaatcaaa tgttagcgtg atttatattt tttttcgcct
     2521 cgacatcatc tgcccagatg cgaagttaag tgcgcagaaa gtaatatcat gcgtcaatcg
     2581 tatgtgaatg ctggtcgcta tactgctgtc gattcgatac taacgccgat aacttcgtat
     2641 aatgtatgct atacgaagtt attaatacga ctcactatag ggcgaattgg agctccaatt
     2701 cggacgtccc ctatagtgag tcgtattatt aattaattcg aaggccgcgt tgctggcgtt
     2761 tttccatagg ctcggccccc ctgacgagca tcacaaaaat cgacgctcaa gtcagaggtg
     2821 gcgaaacccg acaggactat aaagatacca ggcgtttccc cctggaagct ccctcgtgcg
     2881 ctctcctgtt ccgaccctgc cgcttaccgg atacctgtcc gcctttctcc cttcgggaag
     2941 cgtggcgctt tctcatagct cacgctgtag gtatctcagt tcggtgtagg tcgttcgctc
     3001 caagctgggc tgtgtgcacg aaccccccgt tcagcccgac cgctgcgcct tatccggtaa
     3061 ctatcgtctt gagtccaacc cggtaagaca cgacttatcg ccactggcag cagccactgg
     3121 taacaggatt agcagagcga ggtatgtagg cggtgctaca gagttcttga agtggtggcc
     3181 taactacggc tacactagaa gaacagtatt tggtatctgc gctctgctga agccagttac
     3241 cttcggaaaa agagttggta gctcttgatc cggcaaacaa accaccgctg gtagcggtgg
     3301 tttttttgtt tgcaagcagc agattacgcg cagaaaaaaa ggatctcaag aagatccttt
     3361 gatcttttct acggggtctg acgctcagtg gaacgaaaac tcacgttaag ggattttggt
     3421 catgagatta tcaaaaagga tcttcaccta gatcctttta aattaaaaat gaagttttaa
     3481 atcaatctaa agtatatatg agtaaacttg gtctgacagt taccaatgct taatcagtga
     3541 ggcacctatc tcagcgatct gtctatttcg ttcatccata gttgcctgac tgcccgtcgt
     3601 gtagataact acgatacggg agggcttacc atctggcccc agtgctgcaa tgataccgcg
     3661 agacccacgc tcaccggctc cagatttatc agcaataaac cagccagccg gaagggccga
     3721 gcgcagaagt ggtcctgcaa ctttatccgc ctccatccag tctattaatt gttgccggga
     3781 agctagagta agtagttcgc cagttaatag tttgcgcaac gttgttgcca ttgctacagg
     3841 catcgtggtg tcacgctcgt cgtttggtat ggcttcattc agctccggtt cccaacgatc
     3901 aaggcgagtt acatgatccc ccatgttgtg aaaaaaagcg gttagctcct tcggtcctcc
     3961 gatcgttgtc agaagtaagt tggccgcagt gttatcactc atggttatgg cagcactgca
     4021 taattctctt actgtcatgc catccgtaag atgcttttct gtgactggtg agtactcaac
     4081 caagtcattc tgagaatagt gtatgcggcg accgagttgc tcttgcccgg cgtcaatacg
     4141 ggataatacc gcgccacata gcagaacttt aaaagtgctc atcattggaa aacgttcttc
     4201 ggggcgaaaa ctctcaagga tcttaccgct gttgagatcc agttcgatgt aacccactcg
     4261 tgcacccaac tgatcttcag catcttttac ttt
//
