>Addgene plasmid #81106 | GTH-r | depositor partial sequence | sequence record 154310 | forward tagging primer
GCGGCCGCTCTAGAACTA
