>Addgene plasmid #81106 | GTH-r | depositor partial sequence | sequence record 154311 | reverse tagging primer
CGTTGCTGGCGTTTTTCCAT
