>Addgene plasmid #81106 | GTH-r | depositor partial sequence | sequence record 154312 | TEF promoter S.kudriavzevii
TCTGTAGGCGAACCTAACCGGCCAATTTTCCAAGACCGCTCTGCCGCTGAGCTTGCACCCGTGCCGCTAC
ACAACACCCACACATCCGTAAACCCCCCGCCATCGGTATCACCAAGGTTGTCTATGACGAGGCGTACAAG
AGGACGTGGGGGCCGCCTCTCCAATGTCACCAATAGGAAAAAAGAAAGACCGAGTGCGAGTTTCTGACAG
AAGCCTCAAGAATTTTTTTTCTTTCTTCGACTATGCTGGAGGTAGAGATGATCGAGGCAGTAGTCAAGTA
TATATAAATTAATTAGTTCCACCACCTTCTTTTCTTGTGTTGCTCCTTTCGATGCTATTTCTGGCTTTTT
CTAATTTTTTTCATCGTTTCTTACTTTCTTCCTAATATATAAATTCTTTTGCATTTTCATTCTTCCTCTC
CATTTGTTCATTCTCCTTAAATTTTTTTTAGGTCTCCTTTCTTTCAAGAAACACAGTCATCGAACTATAA
TTAACTAAAC
