>Addgene plasmid #81106 | GTH-r | depositor partial sequence | sequence record 154313 | TEF terminator A.gossypii
GACAATAAAAAGATTCTTGTTTTCAAGAACTTGTCATTTGTATAGTTTTTTTATATTGTAGTTGTTCTAT
TTTAATCAAATGTTAGCGTGATTTATATTTTTTTTCGCCTCGACATCATCTGCCCAGATGCGAAGTTAAG
TGCGCAGAAAGTAATATCATGCGTCAATCGTATGTGAATGCTGGTCGCTATACTGCTGTCGATTCGATAC
TAACGCCG
