>Addgene plasmid #81106 | GTH-r | addgene partial sequence | sequence record 164581 | AmpSeq-F 5'-ctcatgagcggatacatatttgaa-3'
AAATTAACCCTCACTAAAGGGGCATGCGCGGCCGCTCTAGAACTAAAGGGCGAGGAGGATAACATGGCCA
TCATCAAGGAGTTCATGCGCTTCAAGGTGCACATGGAGGGCTCCGTGAACGGCCACGAGTTCGAGATCGA
GGGCGAGGGCGAGGGCCGCCCCTACGAGGGCACCCAGACCGCCAAGCTGAAGGTGACCAAGGGTGGCCCC
CTGCCCTTCGCCTGGGACATCCTGTCCCCTCAGTTCATGTACGGCTCCAAGGCCTACGTGAAGCACCCCG
CCGACATCCCCGACTACTTGAAGCTGTCCTTCCCCGAGGGCTTCAAGTGGGAGCGCGTGATGAACTTCGA
GGACGGCGGCGTGGTGACCGTGACCCAGGACTCCTCCCTGCAGGACGGCGAGTTCATCTACAAGGTGAAG
CTGCGCGGCACCAACTTCCCCTCCGACGGCCCCGTAATGCAGAAGAAGACCATGGGCTGGGAGGCCTCCT
CCGAGCGGATGTACCCCGAGGACGGCGCCCTGAAGGGCGAGATCAAGCAGAGGCTGAAGCTGAAGGACGG
CGGCCACTACGACGCTGAGGTCAAGACCACCTACAAGGCCAAGAAGCCCGTGCAGCTGCCCGGCGCCTAC
AACGTCAACATCAAGTTGGACATCACCTCCCACAACGAGGACTACACCATCGTGGAACAGTACGAACGCG
CCGAGGGCCGCCACTCCACCGGCGGCATGGACGAGCTGTACAAGGGATCTTAAATGCTAGCATTTTAACT
CGAGGGCGCGCCACTTCTAAATAAGCGAATTTCTTATGATTTATGATTTTTATTATTAAATAAGTTATAA
AAAAAATAAGTGTATACAAATTTTAAAGTGACTCTTAGGTTTTAAAACGAAAATTCTTATTCTTGAGTAA
CTCTTTCCTGTAGGTCAGGTTGCTTTCTCAGGTATAGTATGAGGTCGCTCTTATTGACCACACCTCTACC
GGCAGATCCGCTAGGGATAACA
