>Addgene plasmid #81106 | GTH-r | addgene partial sequence | sequence record 164583 | pBR322ori-F 5'-GGGAAACGCCTGGTATCTTT-3'
CTCTGACTTGAGCGTCGATTTTTGTGATGCTCGTCAGGGGGGCGGAGCCTATGGAAAAACGCCAGCAACG
CGGCCTTCGAATTAATTAATAATACGACTCACTATAGGGGACGTCCGAATTGGAGCTCCAATTCGCCCTA
TAGTGAGTCGTATTAATAACTTCGTATAGCATACATTATACGAAGTTATCGGCGTTAGTATCGAATCGAC
AGCAGTATAGCGACCAGCATTCACATACGATTGACGCATGATATTACTTTCTGCGCACTTAACTTCGCAT
CTGGGCAGATGATGTCGAGGCGAAAAAAAATATAAATCACGCTAACATTTGATTAAAATAGAACAACTAC
AATATAAAAAAACTATACAAATGACAAGTTCTTGAAAACAAGAATCTTTTTATTGTCAGTAATGATTACA
ACACTCCCTTCGTGCTTGGGACTTCAGAACTTCCAGTAAGACTTGTAGCCGCGCGCATGGCAACAGCCAG
AGATTTAAAAGCGCTTTCAGCACGATGATGGTCATTACTACCATATAAGCAGGTAACATGCAAAGTAATT
CCAGCAGCTACCGAAAAGGAATATAGTAAGTGAGGGATCATTTCACAGGACAATTCCCCAACCTTTTCAC
GCTTTAATCCCAAATCAATAACAGCATAGGGCCGTCCCGACAAATCAACTACGCTTCTTGAAAGAGCTTC
GTCAAGTGGACAATAAGCATGTCCAAATCTTTTAACGCCGGCAAAGTTACCCATAGCCTGCTTGAATGCA
ATACCAAGTGCAATAGCAGTATCTTCTGCTGTGTGATGATCATCAATGATTAAATCACCTCTTGAGTAAA
GTCGTAAGCTCCAGCCTGCATGTTTAGCCAGTGCATGATACATGTGATCCAAGAATCCAATTCCCGTGTC
TACTTGGATTACTTGTTCTCCCTTTTGG
